>Addgene plasmid #177579 | pcDNA3.3_SARS2_Lambda | addgene full sequence | sequence record 348236 | Addgene NGS Result
GACATTGATTATTGACTAGTTATTAATAGTAATCAATTACGGGGTCATTAGTTCATAGCCCATATATGGA
GTTCCGCGTTACATAACTTACGGTAAATGGCCCGCCTGGCTGACCGCCCAACGACCCCCGCCCATTGACG
TCAATAATGACGTATGTTCCCATAGTAACGCCAATAGGGACTTTCCATTGACGTCAATGGGTGGAGTATT
TACGGTAAACTGCCCACTTGGCAGTACATCAAGTGTATCATATGCCAAGTACGCCCCCTATTGACGTCAA
TGACGGTAAATGGCCCGCCTGGCATTATGCCCAGTACATGACCTTATGGGACTTTCCTACTTGGCAGTAC
ATCTACGTATTAGTCATCGCTATTACCATGGTGATGCGGTTTTGGCAGTACATCAATGGGCGTGGATAGC
GGTTTGACTCACGGGGATTTCCAAGTCTCCACCCCATTGACGTCAATGGGAGTTTGTTTTGGCACCAAAA
TCAACGGGACTTTCCAAAATGTCGTAACAACTCCGCCCCATTGACGCAAATGGGCGGTAGGCGTGTACGG
TGGGAGGTCTATATAAGCAGAGCTCGTTTAGTGAACCGTCAGATCGCCTGGAGACGCCATCCACGCTGTT
TTGACCTCCATAGAAGACACCGGGACCGATCCAGCCTCCGGACTGAGCTCCTTAAGGTTAACTCTAGAGA
ATTCGGATCCATGTTTGTGTTCCTGGTGCTGCTGCCACTGGTGTCCAGCCAGTGTGTGAACCTGACCACC
AGGACCCAACTTCCTCCTGCCTACACCAACTCCTTCACCAGGGGAGTCTACTACCCTGACAAGGTGTTCA
GGTCCTCTGTGCTGCACAGCACCCAGGACCTGTTCCTGCCATTCTTCAGCAATGTGACCTGGTTCCATGC
CATCCATGTGTCTGGCACCAATGTGATCAAGAGGTTTGACAACCCTGTGCTGCCATTCAATGATGGAGTC
TACTTTGCCAGCACAGAGAAGAGCAACATCATCAGGGGCTGGATTTTTGGCACCACCCTGGACAGCAAGA
CCCAGTCCCTGCTGATTGTGAACAATGCCACCAATGTGGTGATTAAGGTGTGTGAGTTCCAGTTCTGTAA
TGACCCATTCCTGGGAGTCTACTACCACAAGAACAACAAGTCCTGGATGGAGTCTGAGTTCAGGGTCTAC
TCCTCTGCCAACAACTGTACCTTTGAATATGTGAGCCAACCATTCCTGATGGACTTGGAGGGCAAGCAGG
GCAACTTCAAGAACCTGAGGGAGTTTGTGTTCAAGAACATTGATGGCTACTTCAAGATTTACAGCAAACA
CACACCAATCAACCTGGTGAGGGACCTGCCACAGGGCTTCTCTGCCTTGGAACCACTGGTGGACCTGCCA
ATTGGCATCAACATCACCAGGTTCCAGACCCTGCTGGCTCTGCACAATTCCTCCTCTGGCTGGACAGCAG
GAGCAGCAGCCTACTATGTGGGCTACCTCCAACCAAGGACCTTCCTGCTGAAATACAATGAGAATGGCAC
CATCACAGATGCTGTGGACTGTGCCCTGGACCCACTGTCTGAGACCAAGTGTACCCTGAAATCCTTCACA
GTGGAGAAGGGCATCTACCAGACCAGCAACTTCAGGGTCCAACCAACAGAGAGCATTGTGAGGTTTCCAA
ACATCACCAACCTGTGTCCATTTGGAGAGGTGTTCAATGCCACCAGGTTTGCCTCTGTCTATGCCTGGAA
CAGGAAGAGGATTAGCAACTGTGTGGCTGACTACTCTGTGCTCTACAACTCTGCCTCCTTCAGCACCTTC
AAGTGTTATGGAGTGAGCCCAACCAAACTGAATGACCTGTGTTTCACCAATGTCTATGCTGACTCCTTTG
TGATTAGGGGAGATGAGGTGAGACAGATTGCCCCTGGACAAACAGGCAAGATTGCTGACTACAACTACAA
ACTGCCTGATGACTTCACAGGCTGTGTGATTGCCTGGAACAGCAACAACCTGGACAGCAAGGTGGGAGGC
AACTACAACTACCAGTACAGACTGTTCAGGAAGAGCAACCTGAAACCATTTGAGAGGGACATCAGCACAG
AGATTTACCAGGCTGGCAGCACACCATGTAATGGAGTGGAGGGCTTCAACTGTTACTCTCCACTCCAATC
CTATGGCTTCCAACCAACCAATGGAGTGGGCTACCAACCATACAGGGTGGTGGTGCTGTCCTTTGAACTG
CTCCATGCCCCTGCCACAGTGTGTGGACCAAAGAAGAGCACCAACCTGGTGAAGAACAAGTGTGTGAACT
TCAACTTCAATGGACTGACAGGCACAGGAGTGCTGACAGAGAGCAACAAGAAGTTCCTGCCATTCCAACA
GTTTGGCAGGGACATTGCTGACACCACAGATGCTGTGAGGGACCCACAGACCTTGGAGATTCTGGACATC
ACACCATGTTCCTTTGGAGGAGTGTCTGTGATTACACCTGGCACCAACACCAGCAACCAGGTGGCTGTGC
TCTACCAGGGTGTGAACTGTACTGAGGTGCCTGTGGCTATCCATGCTGACCAACTTACACCAACCTGGAG
GGTCTACAGCACAGGCAGCAATGTGTTCCAGACCAGGGCTGGCTGTCTGATTGGAGCAGAGCATGTGAAC
AACTCCTATGAGTGTGACATCCCAATTGGAGCAGGCATCTGTGCCTCCTACCAGACCCAGACCAACAGCC
CAAGGAGGGCAAGGTCTGTGGCAAGCCAGAGCATCATTGCCTACACAATGAGTCTGGGAGCAGAGAACTC
TGTGGCTTACAGCAACAACAGCATTGCCATCCCAACCAACTTCACCATCTCTGTGACCACAGAAATTCTG
CCTGTGAGTATGACCAAGACCTCTGTGGACTGTACAATGTATATCTGTGGAGACAGCACAGAGTGTAGCA
ACCTGCTGCTCCAATATGGCTCCTTCTGTACCCAACTTAACAGGGCTCTGACAGGCATTGCTGTGGAACA
GGACAAGAACACCCAGGAGGTGTTTGCCCAGGTGAAGCAGATTTACAAGACACCTCCAATCAAGGACTTT
GGAGGCTTCAACTTCAGCCAGATTCTGCCTGACCCAAGCAAGCCAAGCAAGAGGTCCTTCATTGAGGACC
TGCTGTTCAACAAGGTGACCCTGGCTGATGCTGGCTTCATCAAGCAATATGGAGACTGTCTGGGAGACAT
TGCTGCTAGGGACCTGATTTGTGCCCAGAAGTTCAATGGACTGAACGTGCTGCCTCCACTGCTGACAGAT
GAGATGATTGCCCAATACACCTCTGCCCTGCTGGCTGGCACCATCACCTCTGGCTGGACCTTTGGAGCAG
GAGCAGCCCTCCAAATCCCATTTGCTATGCAGATGGCTTACAGGTTCAATGGCATTGGAGTGACCCAGAA
TGTGCTCTATGAGAACCAGAAACTGATTGCCAACCAGTTCAACTCTGCCATTGGCAAGATTCAGGACTCC
CTGTCCAGCACAGCCTCTGCCCTGGGCAAACTCCAAGATGTGGTGAACCAGAATGCCCAGGCTCTGAACA
CCCTGGTGAAGCAACTTTCCAGCAACTTTGGAGCCATCTCCTCTGTGCTGAATGACATCCTGAGCAGACT
GGACAAGGTGGAGGCTGAGGTCCAGATTGACAGACTGATTACAGGCAGACTCCAATCCCTCCAAACCTAT
GTGACCCAACAACTTATCAGGGCTGCTGAGATTAGGGCATCTGCCAACCTGGCTGCCACCAAGATGAGTG
AGTGTGTGCTGGGACAAAGCAAGAGGGTGGACTTCTGTGGCAAGGGCTACCACCTGATGAGTTTTCCACA
GTCTGCCCCTCATGGAGTGGTGTTCCTGCATGTGACCTATGTGCCTGCCCAGGAGAAGAACTTCACCACA
GCCCCTGCCATCTGCCATGATGGCAAGGCTCACTTTCCAAGGGAGGGAGTGTTTGTGAGCAATGGCACCC
ACTGGTTTGTGACCCAGAGGAACTTCTATGAACCACAGATTATCACCACAGACAACACCTTTGTGTCTGG
CAACTGTGATGTGGTGATTGGCATTGTGAACAACACAGTCTATGACCCACTCCAACCTGAACTGGACTCC
TTCAAGGAGGAACTGGACAAATACTTCAAGAACCACACCAGCCCTGATGTGGACCTGGGAGACATCTCTG
GCATCAATGCCTCTGTGGTGAACATCCAGAAGGAGATTGACAGACTGAATGAGGTGGCTAAGAACCTGAA
TGAGTCCCTGATTGACCTCCAAGAACTGGGCAAATATGAACAATACATCAAGTGGCCATGGTACATCTGG
CTGGGCTTCATTGCTGGACTGATTGCCATTGTGATGGTGACCATAATGCTGTGTTGTATGACCTCCTGTT
GTTCCTGTCTGAAAGGCTGTTGTTCCTGTGGCTCCTGTTGTAAGTGACTCGAGCCATGGAAGCTTGATAT
CTAACTGACTGAACCGGTGGTACCAAACGGGGGAGGCTAACTGAAACACGGAAGGAGACAATACCGGAAG
GAACCCGCGCTATGACGGCAATAAAAAGACAGAATAAAACGCACGGGTGTTGGGTCGTTTGTTCATAAAC
GCGGGGTTCGGTCCCAGGGCTGGCACTCTGTCGATACCCCACCGAGACCCCATTGGGGCCAATACGCCCG
CGTTTCTTCCTTTTCCCCACCCCACCCCCCAAGTTCGGGTGAAGGCCCAGGGCTCGCAGCCAACGTCGGG
GCGGCAGGCCCTGCCATAGCAGATCTGCGCAGCTGGGGCTCTAGGGGGTATCCCC
[124 nt withheld, positions 4816-4939]
C
[91 nt withheld, positions 4941-5031]
A
[49 nt withheld, positions 5033-5081]
CCTTTGACGTTGGAGTCCACGTTCTTT
[37 nt withheld, positions 5109-5145]
ACCCTATCTCGGTCTATTCTTTTGATTTATAAGGGATTTTGCCGATTTCGGCCTATTGGTTAAAAAATGA
GCTGATTTAACAAAAATTTAACGCGAATTAATTCTGTGGAATGTGTGTCAGTTAGGGTGTGGAAAGTCCC
CAGGCTCCCCAGCAGGCAGAAGTATGCAAAGCATGCATCTCAATTAGTCAGCAACCAGGTGTGGAAAGTC
CCCAGGCTCCCCAGCAGGCAGAAGTATGCAAAGCATGCATCTCAATTAGTCAGCAACCATAGTCCCGCCC
CTAACTCCGCCCATCCCGCCCCTAACTCCGCCCAGTTCCGCCCATTCTCCGCCCCATGGCTGACTAATTT
TTTTTATTTATGCAGAGGCCGAGGCCGCCTCTGCCTCTGAGCTATTCCAGAAGTAGTGAGGAGGCTTTTT
TGGAGGCCTAGGCTTTTGCAAAAAGCTCCCGGGAGCTTGTATATCCATTTTCGGATCTGATCAAGAGACA
GGATGAGGATCGTTTCGCATGATTGAACAAGATGGATTGCACGCAGGTTCTCCGGCCGCTTGGGTGGAGA
GGCTATTCGGCTATGACTGGGCACAACAGACAATCGGCTGCTCTGATGCCGCCGTGTTCCGGCTGTCAGC
GCAGGGGCGCCCGGTTCTTTTTGTCAAGACCGACCTGTCCGGTGCCCTGAATGAACTGCAGGACGAGGCA
GCGCGGCTATCGTGGCTGGCCACGACGGGCGTTCCTTGCGCAGCTGTGCTCGACGTTGTCACTGAAGCGG
GAAGGGACTGGCTGCTATTGGGCGAAGTGCCGGGGCAGGATCTCCTGTCATCTCACCTTGCTCCTGCCGA
GAAAGTATCCATCATGGCTGATGCAATGCGGCGGCTGCATACGCTTGATCCGGCTACCTGCCCATTCGAC
CACCAAGCGAAACATCGCATCGAGCGAGCACGTACTCGGATGGAAGCCGGTCTTGTCGATCAGGATGATC
TGGACGAAGAGCATCAGGGGCTCGCGCCAGCCGAACTGTTCGCCAGGCTCAAGGCGCGCATGCCCGACGG
CGAGGATCTCGTCGTGACCCATGGCGATGCCTGCTTGCCGAATATCATGGTGGAAAATGGCCGCTTTTCT
GGATTCATCGACTGTGGCCGGCTGGGTGTGGCGGACCGCTATCAGGACATAGCGTTGGCTACCCGTGATA
TTGCTGAAGAGCTTGGCGGCGAATGGGCTGACCGCTTCCTCGTGCTTTACGGTATCGCCGCTCCCGATTC
GCAGCGCATCGCCTTCTATCGCCTTCTTGACGAGTTCTTCTGAGCGGGACTCTGGGGTTCGCGAAATGAC
CGACCAAGCGACGCCCAACCTGCCATCACGAGATTTCGATTCCACCGCCGCCTTCTATGAAAGGTTGGGC
TTCGGAATCGTTTTCCGGGACGCCGGCTGGATGATCCTCCAGCGCGGGGATCTCATGCTGGAGTTCTTCG
CCCACCCCAACTTGTTTATTGCAGCTTATAATGGTTACAAATAAAGCAATAGCATCACAAATTTCACAAA
TAAAGCATTTTTTTCACTGCATTCTAGTTGTGGTTTGTCCAAACTCATCAATGTATCTTATCATGTCTGT
ATACCGTCGACCTCTAGCTAGAGCTTGGCGTAATCATGGTCATAGCTGTTTCCTGTGTGAAATTGTTATC
CGCTCACAATTCCACACAACATACGAGCCGGAAGCATAAAGTGTAAAGCCTGGGGTGCCTAATGAGTGAG
CTAACTCACATTAATTGCGTTGCGCTCACTGCCCGCTTTCCAGTCGGGAAACCTGTCGTGCCAGCTGCAT
TAATGAATCGGCCAACGCGCGGGGAGAGGCGGTTTGCGTATTGGGCGCTCTTCCGCTTCCTCGCTCACTG
ACTCGCTGCGCTCGGTCGTTCGGCTGCGGCGAGCGGTATCAGCTCACTCAAAGGCGGTAATACGGTTATC
CACAGAATCAGGGGATAACGCAGGAAAGAACATGTGAGCAAAAGGCCAGCAAAAGGCCAGGAACCGTAAA
AAGGCCGCGTTGCTGGCGTTTTTCCATAGGCTCCGCCCCCCTGACGAGCATCACAAAAATCGACGCTCAA
GTCAGAGGTGGCGAAACCCGACAGGACTATAAAGATACCAGGCGTTTCCCCCTGGAAGCTCCCTCGTGCG
CTCTCCTGTTCCGACCCTGCCGCTTACCGGATACCTGTCCGCCTTTCTCCCTTCGGGAAGCGTGGCGCTT
TCTCATAGCTCACGCTGTAGGTATCTCAGTTCGGTGTAGGTCGTTCGCTCCAAGCTGGGCTGTGTGCACG
AACCCCCCGTTCAGCCCGACCGCTGCGCCTTATCCGGTAACTATCGTCTTGAGTCCAACCCGGTAAGACA
CGACTTATCGCCACTGGCAGCAGCCACTGGTAACAGGATTAGCAGAGCGAGGTATGTAGGCGGTGCTACA
GAGTTCTTGAAGTGGTGGCCTAACTACGGCTACACTAGAAGAACAGTATTTGGTATCTGCGCTCTGCTGA
AGCCAGTTACCTTCGGAAAAAGAGTTGGTAGCTCTTGATCCGGCAAACAAACCACCGCTGGTAGCGGTGG
TTTTTTTGTTTGCAAGCAGCAGATTACGCGCAGAAAAAAAGGATCTCAAGAAGATCCTTTGATCTTTTCT
ACGGGGTCTGACGCTCAGTGGAACGAAAACTCACGTTAAGGGATTTTGGTCATGAGATTATCAAAAAGGA
TCTTCACCTAGATCCTTTTAAATTAAAAATGAAGTTTTAAATCAATCTAAAGTATATATGAGTAAACTTG
GTCTGACAGTTACCAATGCTTAATCAGTGAGGCACCTATCTCAGCGATCTGTCTATTTCGTTCATCCATA
GTTGCCTGACTCCCCGTCGTGTAGATAACTACGATACGGGAGGGCTTACCATCTGGCCCCAGTGCTGCAA
TGATACCGCGAGACCCACGCTCACCGGCTCCAGATTTATCAGCAATAAACCAGCCAGCCGGAAGGGCCGA
GCGCAGAAGTGGTCCTGCAACTTTATCCGCCTCCATCCAGTCTATTAATTGTTGCCGGGAAGCTAGAGTA
AGTAGTTCGCCAGTTAATAGTTTGCGCAACGTTGTTGCCATTGCTACAGGCATCGTGGTGTCACGCTCGT
CGTTTGGTATGGCTTCATTCAGCTCCGGTTCCCAACGATCAAGGCGAGTTACATGATCCCCCATGTTGTG
CAAAAAAGCGGTTAGCTCCTTCGGTCCTCCGATCGTTGTCAGAAGTAAGTTGGCCGCAGTGTTATCACTC
ATGGTTATGGCAGCACTGCATAATTCTCTTACTGTCATGCCATCCGTAAGATGCTTTTCTGTGACTGGTG
AGTACTCAACCAAGTCATTCTGAGAATAGTGTATGCGGCGACCGAGTTGCTCTTGCCCGGCGTCAATACG
GGATAATACCGCGCCACATAGCAGAACTTTAAAAGTGCTCATCATTGGAAAACGTTCTTCGGGGCGAAAA
CTCTCAAGGATCTTACCGCTGTTGAGATCCAGTTCGATGTAACCCACTCGTGCACCCAACTGATCTTCAG
CATCTTTTACTTTCACCAGCGTTTCTGGGTGAGCAAAAACAGGAAGGCAAAATGCCGCAAAAAAGGGAAT
AAGGGCGACACGGAAATGTTGAATACTCATACTCTTCCTTTTTCAATATTATTGAAGCATTTATCAGGGT
TATTGTCTCATGAGCGGATACATATTTGAATGTATTTAGAAAAATAAACAAATAGGGGTTCCGCGCACAT
TTCCCCGAAAAGTGCCACCTGACGTCGACGGATCGGGAGATCTCCCGATCCCCTATGGTGCACTCTCAGT
ACAATCTGCTCTGATGCCGCATAGTTAAGCCAGTATCTGCTCCCTGCTTGTGTGTTGGAGGTCGCTGAGT
AGTGCGCGAGCAAAATTTAAGCTACAACAAGGCAAGGCTTGACCGACAATTGCATGAAGAATCTGCTTAG
GGTTAGGCGTTTTGCGCTGCTTCGCGATGTACGGGCCAGATATACGCGTT
Features (pLannotate 1.2.2; 18 found; start..end, strand, type, name):
      1..380     +  enhancer       CMV enhancer: human cytomegalovirus immediate early enhancer
    381..584     +  promoter       CMV promoter: human cytomegalovirus (CMV) immediate early promoter
    711..4454    +  CDS            S: SPIKE_SARS2 - Experimental evidence at protein level: Swiss-Prot protein existence level 1. [Spike glycoprotein]: May down-regulate host tetherin (BST2) by lysosomal degradation, thereby counteracting its antiviral activity. From Severe acute respiratory syndrome coronavirus 2 (2019-nCoV) (SARS-CoV-2).
   4566..4614    +  polyA_signal   HSV TK poly(A) signal: herpes simplex virus thymidine kinase polyadenylation signal (Cole and Stacy, 1985)
   4705..4721    -  polyA_signal   bGH poly(A) signal (fragment): bovine growth hormone polyadenylation signal
   4816..5244    +  rep_origin     f1 ori (sequence partly withheld): f1 bacteriophage origin of replication; arrow indicates direction of (+) strand synthesis
   5258..5587    +  promoter       SV40 promoter: SV40 enhancer and early promoter
   5654..6445    +  CDS            neo: KKA2_KLEPN - Also known as kan, nptII. Experimental evidence at protein level: Swiss-Prot protein existence level 1. Resistance to kanamycin, neomycin, paromomycin, ribostamycin, butirosin and gentamicin B. From Klebsiella pneumoniae.
   6471..6629    +  CDS            ble (fragment): BLE_KLEPN - Experimental evidence at protein level: Swiss-Prot protein existence level 1. Binding protein with a strong affinity to the bleomycin family of antibiotics. Binds to CL990; an antimitotic-antibiotic compound. From Klebsiella pneumoniae.
   6624..6745    +  polyA_signal   SV40 poly(A) signal: SV40 polyadenylation signal
   6818..6834    -  protein_bind   lac operator: The lac repressor binds to the lac operator to inhibit transcription in E. coli. This inhibition can be relieved by adding lactose or isopropyl-β-D-thiogalactopyranoside (IPTG). lac repressor encoded by lacI
   6842..6872    -  promoter       lac promoter: promoter for the E. coli lac operon
   6887..6908    -  protein_bind   CAP binding site: CAP binding activates transcription in the presence of cAMP. E. coli catabolite activator protein
   6921..7013    -  CDS            lacI (fragment): lac repressor; lacI; The lac repressor binds to the lac operator to inhibit transcription in E. coli. This inhibition can be relieved by adding lactose or isopropyl-β-D-thiogalactopyranoside (IPTG).
   7196..7784    -  rep_origin     ori: high-copy-number ColE1/pMB1/pBR322/pUC origin of replication
   7955..8815    -  CDS            AmpR: β-lactamase; bla; confers resistance to ampicillin, carbenicillin, and related antibiotics
   8816..8920    -  promoter       AmpR promoter: bla
   8979..9031    -  misc_feature   bom (fragment): basis of mobility region from pBR322
