[The description below was written by a language model from this plasmid's Addgene catalogue record and pLannotate feature annotations shown in this document.]
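Description:
pcDNA3.3_SARS2_Lambda is a mammalian expression plasmid built on the pcDNA3.3 backbone that produces the spike glycoprotein of the SARS-CoV-2 C.37 (Lambda) variant for pseudovirus production. It is maintained in E. coli through a high-copy ColE1/pUC-type origin and selected with ampicillin via the AmpR (β-lactamase) gene and its own promoter. An f1 phage origin and leftover lac promoter/operator elements are also annotated in the backbone. A separate SV40 early promoter drives a neomycin phosphotransferase gene terminated by an SV40 polyadenylation signal, which would allow G418 selection in mammalian cells if stable expression were wanted. The catalogue lists a total size of about 9.3 kb, and the sequenced record is 9,185 nt.

The payload is a spike open reading frame of roughly 3.8 kb, cloned between BamHI and XhoI sites that both remain intact. It lies downstream of the human cytomegalovirus immediate early enhancer and promoter and is followed by the HSV thymidine kinase polyadenylation signal. The insert was produced synthetically. The recorded changes are listed as 75-76VI, 246-253N, L452Q, F490S, D614G and T859N, along with deletion of the last 18 amino acids of the protein. Truncating the cytoplasmic tail in this way is commonly done to improve spike incorporation into pseudotyped particles.

Although the entry is classed under retroviral as well as mammalian expression, the feature table shows no LTRs or packaging signal, so the plasmid serves as an envelope-supplying helper rather than a transfer vector. It would be co-transfected with packaging and reporter components to make Lambda spike-pseudotyped virus. The associated work used it to assess antibody neutralization of SARS-CoV-2 variants.
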