Addgene plasmid #177579: pcDNA3.3_SARS2_Lambda
Purpose: expressing SARS-CoV-2 C.37 (lambda) spike protein for pseudovirus production
Depositing lab: David Nemazee. Depositing organization: Scripps California (The Scripps Research Institute). Publication: Bispecific antibodies targeting distinct regions of the spike protein potently neutralize SARS-CoV-2 variants of concern. Cho H, Gonzales-Wartz KK, Huang D, Yuan M, Peterson M, Liang J, Beutler N, Torres JL, Cong Y, Postnikova E, Bangaru S, Talana CA, Shi W, Yang ES, Zhang Y, Leung K, Wang L, Peng L, Skinner J, Li S, Wu NC, Liu H, Dacon C, Moyer T, Cohen M, Zhao M, Lee FE, Weinberg RS, Douagi I, Gross R, Schmaljohn C, Pegu A, Mascola JR, Holbrook M, Nemazee D, Rogers TF, Ward AB, Wilson IA, Crompton PD, Tan J. Sci Transl Med. 2021 Oct 20;13(616):eabj5413. doi: 10.1126/scitranslmed.abj5413. Epub 2021 Oct 20. PubMed 34519517.
Backbone
  Vector backbone: pcDNA3.3
  Backbone size w/o insert (bp): 5500
  Total vector size (bp): 9300
  Vector type: Mammalian Expression, Retroviral
Growth in bacteria
  Bacterial resistance: Ampicillin, 100 μg/mL
  Growth temperature: 37°C
  Growth strain: NEB Stable
  Copy number: High Copy
Gene/Insert
  Gene/Insert name: Spike (Lambda variant)
  Species: SARS-CoV-2
  Insert size (bp): 3800
  Mutation: 75-76VI, 246-253N, L452Q, F490S, D614G, T859N, last 18aa deletion
  Entrez Gene: S (a.k.a. GU280_gp02, spike glycoprotein)
  Promoter: CMV
  Cloning method: Restriction Enzyme; 5′ cloning site BamHI (not destroyed); 3′ cloning site XhoI (not destroyed)
  Sequencing primers: 5′ CMV-F; 3′ TK_pA-R
Resource information
  A portion of this plasmid was derived from a plasmid made by: The insertion fragment was synthesized by Dennis Burton lab.
Terms and licenses: Academic/Nonprofit Terms; Industry Terms: Not Available to Industry
How to cite: pcDNA3.3_SARS2_Lambda was a gift from David Nemazee (Addgene plasmid # 177579 ; http://n2t.net/addgene:177579 ; RRID:Addgene_177579)
