>Addgene plasmid #177579 | pcDNA3.3_SARS2_Lambda | depositor partial sequence | sequence record 344439 | Spike
ATGTTTGTGTTCCTGGTGCTGCTGCCACTGGTGTCCAGCCAGTGTGTGAACCTGACCACCAGGACCCAAC
TTCCTCCTGCCTACACCAACTCCTTCACCAGGGGAGTCTACTACCCTGACAAGGTGTTCAGGTCCTCTGT
GCTGCACAGCACCCAGGACCTGTTCCTGCCATTCTTCAGCAATGTGACCTGGTTCCATGCCATCCATGTG
TCTGGCACCAATGTGATCAAGAGGTTTGACAACCCTGTGCTGCCATTCAATGATGGAGTCTACTTTGCCA
GCACAGAGAAGAGCAACATCATCAGGGGCTGGATTTTTGGCACCACCCTGGACAGCAAGACCCAGTCCCT
GCTGATTGTGAACAATGCCACCAATGTGGTGATTAAGGTGTGTGAGTTCCAGTTCTGTAATGACCCATTC
CTGGGAGTCTACTACCACAAGAACAACAAGTCCTGGATGGAGTCTGAGTTCAGGGTCTACTCCTCTGCCA
ACAACTGTACCTTTGAATATGTGAGCCAACCATTCCTGATGGACTTGGAGGGCAAGCAGGGCAACTTCAA
GAACCTGAGGGAGTTTGTGTTCAAGAACATTGATGGCTACTTCAAGATTTACAGCAAACACACACCAATC
AACCTGGTGAGGGACCTGCCACAGGGCTTCTCTGCCTTGGAACCACTGGTGGACCTGCCAATTGGCATCA
ACATCACCAGGTTCCAGACCCTGCTGGCTCTGCACAATTCCTCCTCTGGCTGGACAGCAGGAGCAGCAGC
CTACTATGTGGGCTACCTCCAACCAAGGACCTTCCTGCTGAAATACAATGAGAATGGCACCATCACAGAT
GCTGTGGACTGTGCCCTGGACCCACTGTCTGAGACCAAGTGTACCCTGAAATCCTTCACAGTGGAGAAGG
GCATCTACCAGACCAGCAACTTCAGGGTCCAACCAACAGAGAGCATTGTGAGGTTTCCAAACATCACCAA
CCTGTGTCCATTTGGAGAGGTGTTCAATGCCACCAGGTTTGCCTCTGTCTATGCCTGGAACAGGAAGAGG
ATTAGCAACTGTGTGGCTGACTACTCTGTGCTCTACAACTCTGCCTCCTTCAGCACCTTCAAGTGTTATG
GAGTGAGCCCAACCAAACTGAATGACCTGTGTTTCACCAATGTCTATGCTGACTCCTTTGTGATTAGGGG
AGATGAGGTGAGACAGATTGCCCCTGGACAAACAGGCAAGATTGCTGACTACAACTACAAACTGCCTGAT
GACTTCACAGGCTGTGTGATTGCCTGGAACAGCAACAACCTGGACAGCAAGGTGGGAGGCAACTACAACT
ACCAGTACAGACTGTTCAGGAAGAGCAACCTGAAACCATTTGAGAGGGACATCAGCACAGAGATTTACCA
GGCTGGCAGCACACCATGTAATGGAGTGGAGGGCTTCAACTGTTACTCTCCACTCCAATCCTATGGCTTC
CAACCAACCAATGGAGTGGGCTACCAACCATACAGGGTGGTGGTGCTGTCCTTTGAACTGCTCCATGCCC
CTGCCACAGTGTGTGGACCAAAGAAGAGCACCAACCTGGTGAAGAACAAGTGTGTGAACTTCAACTTCAA
TGGACTGACAGGCACAGGAGTGCTGACAGAGAGCAACAAGAAGTTCCTGCCATTCCAACAGTTTGGCAGG
GACATTGCTGACACCACAGATGCTGTGAGGGACCCACAGACCTTGGAGATTCTGGACATCACACCATGTT
CCTTTGGAGGAGTGTCTGTGATTACACCTGGCACCAACACCAGCAACCAGGTGGCTGTGCTCTACCAGGG
TGTGAACTGTACTGAGGTGCCTGTGGCTATCCATGCTGACCAACTTACACCAACCTGGAGGGTCTACAGC
ACAGGCAGCAATGTGTTCCAGACCAGGGCTGGCTGTCTGATTGGAGCAGAGCATGTGAACAACTCCTATG
AGTGTGACATCCCAATTGGAGCAGGCATCTGTGCCTCCTACCAGACCCAGACCAACAGCCCAAGGAGGGC
AAGGTCTGTGGCAAGCCAGAGCATCATTGCCTACACAATGAGTCTGGGAGCAGAGAACTCTGTGGCTTAC
AGCAACAACAGCATTGCCATCCCAACCAACTTCACCATCTCTGTGACCACAGAAATTCTGCCTGTGAGTA
TGACCAAGACCTCTGTGGACTGTACAATGTATATCTGTGGAGACAGCACAGAGTGTAGCAACCTGCTGCT
CCAATATGGCTCCTTCTGTACCCAACTTAACAGGGCTCTGACAGGCATTGCTGTGGAACAGGACAAGAAC
ACCCAGGAGGTGTTTGCCCAGGTGAAGCAGATTTACAAGACACCTCCAATCAAGGACTTTGGAGGCTTCA
ACTTCAGCCAGATTCTGCCTGACCCAAGCAAGCCAAGCAAGAGGTCCTTCATTGAGGACCTGCTGTTCAA
CAAGGTGACCCTGGCTGATGCTGGCTTCATCAAGCAATATGGAGACTGTCTGGGAGACATTGCTGCTAGG
GACCTGATTTGTGCCCAGAAGTTCAATGGACTGAACGTGCTGCCTCCACTGCTGACAGATGAGATGATTG
CCCAATACACCTCTGCCCTGCTGGCTGGCACCATCACCTCTGGCTGGACCTTTGGAGCAGGAGCAGCCCT
CCAAATCCCATTTGCTATGCAGATGGCTTACAGGTTCAATGGCATTGGAGTGACCCAGAATGTGCTCTAT
GAGAACCAGAAACTGATTGCCAACCAGTTCAACTCTGCCATTGGCAAGATTCAGGACTCCCTGTCCAGCA
CAGCCTCTGCCCTGGGCAAACTCCAAGATGTGGTGAACCAGAATGCCCAGGCTCTGAACACCCTGGTGAA
GCAACTTTCCAGCAACTTTGGAGCCATCTCCTCTGTGCTGAATGACATCCTGAGCAGACTGGACAAGGTG
GAGGCTGAGGTCCAGATTGACAGACTGATTACAGGCAGACTCCAATCCCTCCAAACCTATGTGACCCAAC
AACTTATCAGGGCTGCTGAGATTAGGGCATCTGCCAACCTGGCTGCCACCAAGATGAGTGAGTGTGTGCT
GGGACAAAGCAAGAGGGTGGACTTCTGTGGCAAGGGCTACCACCTGATGAGTTTTCCACAGTCTGCCCCT
CATGGAGTGGTGTTCCTGCATGTGACCTATGTGCCTGCCCAGGAGAAGAACTTCACCACAGCCCCTGCCA
TCTGCCATGATGGCAAGGCTCACTTTCCAAGGGAGGGAGTGTTTGTGAGCAATGGCACCCACTGGTTTGT
GACCCAGAGGAACTTCTATGAACCACAGATTATCACCACAGACAACACCTTTGTGTCTGGCAACTGTGAT
GTGGTGATTGGCATTGTGAACAACACAGTCTATGACCCACTCCAACCTGAACTGGACTCCTTCAAGGAGG
AACTGGACAAATACTTCAAGAACCACACCAGCCCTGATGTGGACCTGGGAGACATCTCTGGCATCAATGC
CTCTGTGGTGAACATCCAGAAGGAGATTGACAGACTGAATGAGGTGGCTAAGAACCTGAATGAGTCCCTG
ATTGACCTCCAAGAACTGGGCAAATATGAACAATACATCAAGTGGCCATGGTACATCTGGCTGGGCTTCA
TTGCTGGACTGATTGCCATTGTGATGGTGACCATAATGCTGTGTTGTATGACCTCCTGTTGTTCCTGTCT
GAAAGGCTGTTGTTCCTGTGGCTCCTGTTGTAAGTGA
